Addgene plasmid #128463: pSMPUW_8.3_M4_CAMKIIA-gateway-V5-SV40-Zeo
Purpose: lentiviral destination vector with CAMKIIA promoter, C-terminal V5 tag, SV40 promoter, and Zeo Resistance gene
Depositing lab: Lindy Barrett. Depositing organization: Broad Institute.
Backbone
  Vector backbone: pSMPUW-eMCS
  Backbone manufacturer: Cell Biolabs, Inc
  Backbone size w/o insert (bp): 4796
  Vector type: Lentiviral
Growth in bacteria
  Bacterial resistance: Chloramphenicol and Kanamycin, 25 & 50 μg/mL
  Growth temperature: 30°C
  Growth strain: ccdB Survival
  Copy number: Low Copy
Gene/Insert
  Gene/Insert name: CAMKIIA promoter, C-terminal V5 tag, SV40 promoter, and Zeocin Resistance gene
  Species: Synthetic
  Cloning method: Restriction Enzyme; 5′ cloning site Unknown (unknown if destroyed)
Terms and licenses: Academic/Nonprofit Terms; Industry Terms: Not Available to Industry
How to cite: pSMPUW_8.3_M4_CAMKIIA-gateway-V5-SV40-Zeo was a gift from Lindy Barrett (Addgene plasmid # 128463 ; http://n2t.net/addgene:128463 ; RRID:Addgene_128463)
