[The description below was written by a language model from this plasmid's Addgene catalogue record and pLannotate feature annotations shown in this document.]
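Description:
pSMPUW_8.3_M4_CAMKIIA-gateway-V5-SV40-Zeo is a lentiviral Gateway destination vector built on the pSMPUW-eMCS backbone (Cell Biolabs), with a sequenced length of about 8.5 kb. It is propagated in E. coli through a ColE1/pUC-type origin, although the catalogue lists it as low copy. Selection uses kanamycin, from the backbone KanR gene, together with chloramphenicol, from the CmR gene inside the Gateway cassette. Because the cassette also carries the ccdB toxin gene, the empty destination vector has to be maintained in a ccdB-tolerant strain.

The viral genome is transcribed from a CMV enhancer/promoter fused to a truncated HIV-1 5' LTR, a chimeric arrangement that drives genomic RNA production in packaging cells. This is followed by the Ψ packaging signal and the cPPT/CTS element. Downstream, the mouse CaMKIIα promoter, commonly used to direct expression in excitatory neurons, sits in front of an attR1–CmR–ccdB–attR2 cassette. An LR recombination with an entry clone replaces this cassette with the gene of interest, and loss of ccdB provides counter-selection for recombinants. A V5 epitope lies immediately after attR2, so an open reading frame lacking a stop codon and kept in frame becomes C-terminally V5-tagged. A second unit, SV40 early promoter/origin driving the ble gene, allows Zeocin selection of transduced cells. A WPRE boosts transcript expression ahead of the 3' truncated LTR. The annotation also picks up small fragments (nef, large T antigen, β-lactamase, extra SV40 promoter and poly(A) sequences), which appear to be backbone remnants.

The vector is intended for generating lentiviruses that express tagged genes of interest under CaMKIIα control with Zeocin selection.
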