Features (pLannotate 1.2.2; 31 found; start..end, strand, type, name):
      1..304     +  enhancer       CMV enhancer: human cytomegalovirus immediate early enhancer
    305..508     +  promoter       CMV promoter: human cytomegalovirus (CMV) immediate early promoter
    522..702     +  LTR            5' LTR (truncated): truncated 5' long terminal repeat (LTR) from HIV-1
    749..873     +  misc_feature   HIV-1 Ψ: packaging signal of human immunodeficiency virus type 1
    908..1020    +  misc_feature   cPPT/CTS: central polypurine tract and central termination sequence of HIV-1
   1078..2367    +  promoter       CaMKII promoter: promoter for the mouse calcium/calmodulin-dependent kinase II α subunit
   2379..2503    +  protein_bind   attR1: mutant version of attR; recombination site for the Gateway® LR reaction LR Clonase™
   2528..2558    +  promoter       lac UV5 promoter: E. coli lac promoter with an "up" mutation
   2582..2611    +  promoter       cat promoter (fragment): promoter of the E. coli cat gene encoding chloramphenicol acetyltransferase
   2612..3271    +  CDS            CmR: chloramphenicol acetyltransferase; cat; confers resistance to chloramphenicol
   3450..3608    +  CDS            ccdA (fragment): CCDA_ECO57 - Also known as H, letA. Experimental evidence at protein level: Swiss-Prot protein existence level 1. Antitoxin component of a type II toxin-antitoxin (TA) system which inhibits the post-segregational killing (PSK) of plasmid-free cells, also referred to as a plasmid addiction system. Binds to and blocks the activity of CcdB; will also remove bound CcdB protein from the CcdB-GyrA complex by forming a CcdA-CcdB complex, a process termed rejuvenation. Functions as a transcriptional corepressor for the ccdAB operon, repression also requires CcdB (By similarity). From Escherichia coli
   3613..3915    +  CDS            ccdB: CCDB_ECOLI - Also known as G, letB, letD. Experimental evidence at protein level: Swiss-Prot protein existence level 1. Toxic component of a type II toxin-antitoxin (TA) system, functioning in plasmid maintainence. Responsible for the post- segregational killing (PSK) of plasmid-free cells, also referred to as a plasmid addiction system. Half-life of over 2 hours. Cell killing by CcdB is accompanied by filamentation, defects in chromosome and plasmid segregation, defects in cell division, formation of anucleate cells, decreased DNA synthesis and plasmid loss. Interferes with the activity of DN
   3959..4083    -  protein_bind   attR2: mutant version of attR; recombination site for the Gateway® LR reaction LR Clonase™
   4085..4126    +  CDS            V5 tag: epitope tag from simian virus 5
   4170..4194    +  promoter       SV40 promoter (fragment): SV40 early promoter
   4195..4266    +  promoter       SV40 promoter (fragment): SV40 enhancer and early promoter
   4290..4425    +  rep_origin     SV40 ori: SV40 origin of replication
   4482..4853    +  CDS            ble: BLE_STRHI - Experimental evidence at protein level: Swiss-Prot protein existence level 1. Binding protein with a strong affinity to the bleomycin family of antibiotics. From Streptoalloteichus hindustanus.
   4929..5517    +  misc_feature   WPRE: woodchuck hepatitis virus posttranscriptional regulatory element
   5512..5628    +  CDS            nef (fragment): NEF_SIVS4 - Experimental evidence at protein level: Swiss-Prot protein existence level 1. Interferes with TCR signaling from the cell membrane. Interacts with CD247/TCRZ (TCR zeta chain) and exert potent down- regulation of cell surface TCR/CD3 complexes. From Simian immunodeficiency virus (isolate F236/smH4) (SIV-sm) (Simian immunodeficiency virus sooty mangabey monkey).
   5639..5678    -  polyA_signal   SV40 poly(A) signal (fragment): SV40 polyadenylation signal
   5707..5887    +  LTR            5' LTR (truncated): truncated 5' long terminal repeat (LTR) from HIV-1
   5893..5929    +  promoter       SV40 promoter (fragment): SV40 early promoter
   5956..6166    +  promoter       SV40 promoter: SV40 early promoter
   6170..6253    +  CDS            large T antigen (fragment): large T antigen from SV40 (simian virus 40)
   6276..6397    +  polyA_signal   SV40 poly(A) signal: SV40 polyadenylation signal
   6620..7208    -  rep_origin     ori: high-copy-number ColE1/pMB1/pBR322/pUC origin of replication
   7380..7452    -  CDS            bla(M) (fragment): β-lactamase lacking the signal sequence; bla(M); allows cytosolic expression of β-lactamase
   7460..7499    -  terminator     fd terminator: central terminator from bacteriophage fd (Otsuka and Kunisawa, 1982)
   7509..8324    -  CDS            KanR: aminoglycoside phosphotransferase; aph(3')-Ia; confers resistance to kanamycin in bacteria or G418 (Geneticin®) in eukaryotes
   8467..8503    +  enhancer       CMV enhancer (fragment): human cytomegalovirus immediate early enhancer
>Addgene plasmid #128463 | pSMPUW_8.3_M4_CAMKIIA-gateway-V5-SV40-Zeo | addgene full sequence | sequence record 270529 | Addgene NGS Result
CGTTACATAACTTACGGTAAATGGCCCGCCTGGCTGACCGCCCAACGACCCCCGCCCATTGACGTCAATA
ATGACGTATGTTCCCATAGTAACGCCAATAGGGACTTTCCATTGACGTCAATGGGTGGAGTATTTACGGT
AAACTGCCCACTTGGCAGTACATCAAGTGTATCATATGCCAAGTACGCCCCCTATTGACGTCAATGACGG
TAAATGGCCCGCCTGGCATTATGCCCAGTACATGACCTTATGGGACTTTCCTACTTGGCAGTACATCTAC
GTATTAGTCATCGCTATTACCATGGTGATGCGGTTTTGGCAGTACATCAATGGGCGTGGATAGCGGTTTG
ACTCACGGGGATTTCCAAGTCTCCACCCCATTGACGTCAATGGGAGTTTGTTTTGGCACCAAAATCAACG
GGACTTTCCAAAATGTCGTAACAACTCCGCCCCATTGACGCAAATGGGCGGTAGGCGTGTACGGTGGGAG
GTCTATATAAGCAGAGCTGGTTTAGTGAACCGGGTCTCTCTGGTTAGACCAGATTTGAGCCTGGGAGCTC
TCTGGCTAACTAGGGAACCCACTGCTTAAGCCTCAATAAAGCTTGCCTTGAGTGCTTCAAGTAGTGTGTG
CCCGTCTGTTGTGTGACTCTGGTAACTAGAGATCCCTCAGACCCTTTTAGTCAGTGTGGAAAATCTCTAG
CAGTGGCGCCCGAACAGGGACCTGAAAGCGAAAGGGAAACCAGAGGAGCTCTCTCGACGCAGGACTCGGC
TTGCTGAAGCGCGCACGGCAAGAGGCGAGGGGCGGCGACTGCAGAGTACGCCAAAATTTTGACTAGCGGA
GGCTAGAAGGAGAGAGATGGGTGCGAGAGCGTCAGTATTAAGCGGGGGAAAATAGCGGCCGCCACAATTT
TAAAAGAAAAGGGGGGATTGGGGGGTACAGTGCAGGGGAAAGAATAGTAGACATAATAGCAACAGACATA
CAAACTAAAGAATTACAAAAACAAATTACAAAAATTCAAATTTTCGGGGGATCCGCGGAATTCGTCCACG
GTCCAATCTCGGTCCGAACGAGATATCCATTATGGCCTTAGGTCACTTCATCTCCATGGGGTTCTTCTTC
TGATTTTCTAGAAAATGAGATGGGGGTGCAGAGAGCTTCCTCAGTGACCTGCCCAGGGTCACATCAGAAA
TGTCAGAGCTAGAACTTGAACTCAGATTACTAATCTTAAATTCCATGCCTTGGGGGCATGCAAGTACGAT
ATACAGAAGGAGTGAACTCATTAGGGCAGATGACCAATGAGTTTAGGAAAGAAGAGTCCAGGGCAGGGTA
CATCTACACCACCCGCCCAGCCCTGGGTGAGTCCAGCCACGTTCACCTCATTATAGTTGCCTCTCTCCAG
TCCTACCTTGACGGGAAGCACAAGCAGAAACTGGGACAGGAGCCCCAGGAGACCAAATCTTCATGGTCCC
TCTGGGAGGATGGGTGGGGAGAGCTGTGGCAGAGGCCTCAGGAGGGGCCCTGCTGCTCAGTGGTGACAGA
TAGGGGTGAGAAAGCAGACAGAGTCATTCCGTCAGCATTCTGGGTCTGTTTGGTACTTCTTCTCACGCTA
AGGTGGCGGTGTGATATGCACAATGGCTAAAAAGCAGGGAGAGCTGGAAAGAAACAAGGACAGAGACAGA
GGCCAAGTCAACCAGACCAATTCCCAGAGGAAGCAAAGAAACCATTACAGAGACTACAAGGGGGAAGGGA
AGGAGAGATGAATTAGCTTCCCCTGTAAACCTTAGAACCCAGCTGTTGCCAGGGCAACGGGGCAATACCT
GTCTCTTCAGAGGAGATGAAGTTGCCAGGGTAACTACATCCTGTCTTTCTCAAGGACCATCCCAGAATGT
GGCACCCACTAGCCGTTACCATAGCAACTGCCTCTTTGCCCCACTTAATCCCATCCCGTCTGTTAAAAGG
GCCCTATAGTTGGAGGTGGGGGAGGTAGGAAGAGCGATGATCACTTGTGGACTAAGTTTGTTCACATCCC
CTTCTCCAACCCCCTCAGTACATCACCCTGGGAGAACAAGGTCCACTTGCTTCTGGGCCCACACAGTCCT
GCAGTATTGTGTATATAAGGCCAGGGCAACGGAGGAGCAGGTTTTGAAGTGAAAGGCAGGCAGGTGTTGG
GGAGGCAGTTACCGGGGCAACGGGAACAGGGCGTTTCGGAGGTGGTTGCCATGGGGACCTGGATGCTGAC
GAAGGCTCGCGAGGCTGTGAGCAGCCACAGTGCCCTGCTCAGAAGCCCCAAGCTCGTCAATCAAGCTGGT
TCTCCATTTGCACTCAGGAGCACGGGCAGGCGAGTGGCCCCTAGTTCTGGGGGCAGCGGGGCGCGCCAAC
AAGTTTGTACAAAAAAGCTGAACGAGAAACGTAAAATGATATAAATATCAATATATTAAATTAGATTTTG
CATAAAAAACAGACTACATAATACTGTAAAACACAACATATCCAGTCACTATGGCGGCCGCATTAGGCAC
CCCAGGCTTTACACTTTATGCTTCCGGCTCGTATAATGTGTGGATTTTGAGTTAGGATCCGTCGAGATTT
TCAGGAGCTAAGGAAGCTAAAATGGAGAAAAAAATCACTGGATATACCACCGTTGATATATCCCAATGGC
ATCGTAAAGAACATTTTGAGGCATTTCAGTCAGTTGCTCAATGTACCTATAACCAGACCGTTCAGCTGGA
TATTACGGCCTTTTTAAAGACCGTAAAGAAAAATAAGCACAAGTTTTATCCGGCCTTTATTCACATTCTT
GCCCGCCTGATGAATGCTCATCCGGAATTCCGTATGGCAATGAAAGACGGTGAGCTGGTGATATGGGATA
GTGTTCACCCTTGTTACACCGTTTTCCATGAGCAAACTGAAACGTTTTCATCGCTCTGGAGTGAATACCA
CGACGATTTCCGGCAGTTTCTACACATATATTCGCAAGATGTGGCGTGTTACGGTGAAAACCTGGCCTAT
TTCCCTAAAGGGTTTATTGAGAATATGTTTTTCGTCTCAGCCAATCCCTGGGTGAGTTTCACCAGTTTTG
ATTTAAACGTGGCCAATATGGACAACTTCTTCGCCCCCGTTTTCACCATGGGCAAATATTATACGCAAGG
CGACAAGGTGCTGATGCCGCTGGCGATTCAGGTTCATCATGCCGTTTGTGATGGCTTCCATGTCGGCAGA
ATGCTTAATGAATTACAACAGTACTGCGATGAGTGGCAGGGCGGGGCGTAAAGATCTGGATCCGGCTTAC
TAAAAGCCAGATAACAGTATGCGTATTTGCGCGCTGATTTTTGCGGTATAAGAATATATACTGATATGTA
TACCCGAAGTATGTCAAAAAGAGGTATGCTATGAAGCAGCGTATTACAGTGACAGTTGACAGCGACAGCT
ATCAGTTGCTCAAGGCATATATGATGTCAATATCTCCGGTCTGGTAAGCACAACCATGCAGAATGAAGCC
CGTCGTCTGCGTGCCGAACGCTGGAAAGCGGAAAATCAGGAAGGGATGGCTGAGGTCGCCCGGTTTATTG
AAATGAACGGCTCTTTTGCTGACGAGAACAGGGGCTGGTGAAATGCAGTTTAAGGTTTACACCTATAAAA
GAGAGAGCCGTTATCGTCTGTTTGTGGATGTACAGAGTGATATTATTGACACGCCCGGGCGACGGATGGT
GATCCCCCTGGCCAGTGCACGTCTGCTGTCAGATAAAGTCTCCCGTGAACTTTACCCGGTGGTGCATATC
GGGGATGAAAGCTGGCGCATGATGACCACCGATATGGCCAGTGTGCCGGTCTCCGTTATCGGGGAAGAAG
TGGCTGATCTCAGCCACCGCGAAAATGACATCAAAAACGCCATTAACCTGATGTTCTGGGGAATATAAAT
GTCAGGCTCCCTTATACACAGCCAGTCTGCAGGTCGACCATAGTGACTGGATATGTTGTGTTTTACAGTA
TTATGTAGTCTGTTTTTTATGCAAAATCTAATTTAATATATTGATATTTATATCATTTTACGTTTCTCGT
TCAGCTTTCTTGTACAAAGTGGTTGGTAAGCCTATCCCTAACCCTCTCCTCGGTCTCGATTCTACGTAGT
AATGAACCTTAGGAGCCAACAGCTAAGCACACACTTCGAATGCATCTCAATTAGTCAGCAACCAGGTGTG
GAAAGTCCCCAGGCTCCCCAGCAGGCAGAAGTATGCAAAGCATGCGTCTCAATTAGTCAGCAACCATAGT
CCCGCCCCTAACTCCGCCCATCCCGCCCCTAACTCCGCCCAGTTCCGCCCATTCTCCGCCCCATGGCTGA
CTAATTTTTTTTATTTATGCAGAGGCCGAGGCCGCCTCGGCCTCTGAGCTATTCCAGAAGTAGTGAGGAG
GCTTTTTTGGAGGCCTAGGCTTTTGCAAAAAGCTTTCTAGAGGTACCACCGGAGCTTATTTAAATGCCAC
CATGGCCAAGTTGACCAGTGCCGTTCCGGTGCTCACCGCGCGCGACGTCGCCGGAGCGGTCGAGTTCTGG
ACCGACCGGCTCGGGTTCTCCCGGGACTTCGTGGAGGACGACTTCGCCGGTGTGGTCCGGGACGACGTGA
CCCTGTTCATCAGCGCGGTCCAGGACCAGGTGGTGCCGGACAACACCCTGGCCTGGGTGTGGGTGCGCGG
CCTGGACGAGCTGTACGCCGAGTGGTCGGAGGTCGTGTCCACGAACTTCCGGGACGCCTCCGGGCCGGCC
ATGACCGAGATCGGCGAGCAGCCGTGGGGGCGGGAGTTCGCCCTGCGCGACCCGGCCGGCAACTGCGTGC
ACTTCGTGGCCGAGGAGCAGGACTAATTAATTAACACAAATACGCGTATCTGCAGTCGACTTTGCCAGAC
CGGAGTCCGAACACAGCTCTTCCAGCATAATCAACCTCTGGATTACAAAATTTGTGAAAGATTGACTGGT
ATTCTTAACTATGTTGCTCCTTTTACGCTATGTGGATACGCTGCTTTAATGCCTTTGTATCATGCTATTG
CTTCCCGTATGGCTTTCATTTTCTCCTCCTTGTATAAATCCTGGTTGCTGTCTCTTTATGAGGAGTTGTG
GCCCGTTGTCAGGCAACGTGGCGTGGTGTGCACTGTGTTTGCTGACGCAACCCCCACTGGTTGGGGCATT
GCCACCACCTGTCAGCTCCTTTCCGGGACTTTCGCTTTCCCCCTCCCTATTGCCACGGCGGAACTCATCG
CCGCCTGCCTTGCCCGCTGCTGGACAGGGGCTCGGCTGTTGGGCACTGACAATTCCGTGGTGTTGTCGGG
GAAATCATCGTCCTTTCCTTGGCTGCTCGCCTGTGTTGCCACCTGGATTCTGCGCGGGACGTCCTTCTGC
TACGTCCCTTCGGCCCTCAATCCAGCGGACCTTCCTTCCCGCGGCCTGCTGCCGGCTCTGCGGCCTCTTC
CGCGTCTTCGCCTTCGCCCTCAGACGAGTCGGATCTCCCTTTGGGCCGCCTCCCCGCTTAGTACTGGTAC
CTTTAAGACCAATGACTTACAAGGCAGCTGTAGATCTTAGCCACTTTTTAAAAGAAAAGGGGGGACTGGA
AGGGCTAATTCACTCCCAACGAAGACAAGATTCCGGAATTTATTTGTGAAATTTGTGATGCTATTGCTTT
ATTTGTAAACCGGTGCAGCTGCTTTTTGCCTGTACTGGGTCTCTCTGGTTAGACCAGATCTGAGCCTGGG
AGCTCTCTGGCTAACTAGGGAACCCACTGCTTAAGCCTCAATAAAGCTTGCCTTGAGTGCTTCAAGTAGT
GTGTGCCCGTCTGTTGTGTGACTCTGGTAACTAGAGATCCCTCAGACCCTTTTAGTCAGTGTGGAAAATC
TCTAGCATCTAGAGTATGCAAAGCATGCATCTCAATTAGTCAGCAACCAGGTGTGGAAAGTCCCCAGGCT
CCCCAGCAGGCAGAAGTATGCAAAGCATGCATCTCAATTAGTCAGCAACCATAGTCCCGCCCCTAACTCC
GCCCATCCCGCCCCTAACTCCGCCCAGTTCCGCCCATTCTCCGCCCCATGGCTGACTAATTTTTTTTATT
TATGCAGAGGCCGAGGCCGCCTCGGCCTCTGAGCTATTCCAGAAGTAGTGAGGAGGCTTTTTTGGAGGCC
TAGGCTAGAGATCATAATCAGCCATACCACATTTGTAGAGGTTTTACTTGCTTTAAAAAACCTCCCACAC
CTCCCCCTGAACCTGAAACATAAAATGAATGCAATTGTTGTTGTTAACTTGTTTATTGCAGCTTATAATG
GTTACAAATAAAGCAATAGCATCACAAATTTCACAAATAAAGCATTTTTTTCACTGCATTCTAGTTGTGG
TTTGTCCAAACTCATCAATGTATCTTATCATGTCTGCTAGCTGAGCGGGCTTTTTTTTCTTAGGCCTTCT
TCCGCTTCCTCGCTCACTGACTCGCTGCGCTCGGTCGTTCGGCTGCGGCGAGCGGTATCAGCTCACTCAA
AGGCGGTAATACGGTTATCCACAGAATCAGGGGATAACGCAGGAAAGAACATGTGAGCAAAAGGCCAGCA
AAAGGCCAGGAACCGTAAAAAGGCCGCGTTGCTGGCGTTTTTCCATAGGCTCCGCCCCCCTGACGAGCAT
CACAAAAATCGACGCTCAAGTCAGAGGTGGCGAAACCCGACAGGACTATAAAGATACCAGGCGTTTCCCC
CTGGAAGCTCCCTCGTGCGCTCTCCTGTTCCGACCCTGCCGCTTACCGGATACCTGTCCGCCTTTCTCCC
TTCGGGAAGCGTGGCGCTTTCTCATAGCTCACGCTGTAGGTATCTCAGTTCGGTGTAGGTCGTTCGCTCC
AAGCTGGGCTGTGTGCACGAACCCCCCGTTCAGCCCGACCGCTGCGCCTTATCCGGTAACTATCGTCTTG
AGTCCAACCCGGTAAGACACGACTTATCGCCACTGGCAGCAGCCACTGGTAACAGGATTAGCAGAGCGAG
GTATGTAGGCGGTGCTACAGAGTTCTTGAAGTGGTGGCCTAACTACGGCTACACTAGAAGAACAGTATTT
GGTATCTGCGCTCTGCTGAAGCCAGTTACCTTCGGAAAAAGAGTTGGTAGCTCTTGATCCGGCAAACAAA
CCACCGCTGGTAGCGGTGGTTTTTTTGTTTGCAAGCAGCAGATTACGCGCAGAAAAAAAGGATCTCAAGA
AGATCCTTTGATCTTTTCTACGGGGTCTGACGCTCAGTGGAACGAAAACTCACGTTAAGGGATTTTGGTC
ATGAGATTATCAAAAAGGATCTTCACCTAGATCCTTTTAAATTAAAAATGAAGTTTTAAATCAATCTAAA
GTATATATGAGTAAACTTGGTCTGACAGTTACCAATGCTTAATCAGTGAGGCACCTATCTCAGCGATCTG
TCTATTTCGTTCATCCATAGTTGCCTGACTCCTGCGCAGTCCAAAAAAAAAGGCTCCAAAAGGAGCCTTT
AATTGTATCGGTGGGCCCTTAGAAAAACTCATCGAGCATCAAATGAAACTGCAATTTATTCATATCAGGA
TTATCAATACCATATTTTTGAAAAAGCCGTTTCTGTAATGAAGGAGAAAACTCACCGAGGCAGTTCCATA
GGATGGCAAGATCCTGGTATCGGTCTGCGATTCCGACTCGTCCAACATCAATACAACCTATTAATTTCCC
CTCGTCAAAAATAAGGTTATCAAGTGAGAAATCACCATGAGTGACGACTGAATCCGGTGAGAATGGCAAA
AGCTTATGCATTTCTTTCCAGACTTGTTCAACAGGCCAGCCATTACGCTCGTCATCAAAATCACTCGCAT
CAACCAAACCGTTATTCATTCGTGATTGCGCCTGAGCGAGACGAAATACGCGATCGCTGTTAAAAGGACA
ATTACAAACAGGAATCGAATGCAACCGGCGCAGGAACACTGCCAGCGCATCAACAATATTTTCACCTGAA
TCAGGATATTCTTCTAATACCTGGAATGCTGTTTTCCCGGGGATCGCAGTGGTGAGTAACCATGCATCAT
CAGGAGTACGGATAAAATGCTTGATGGTCGGAAGAGGCATAAATTCCGTCAGCCAGTTTAGTCTGACCAT
CTCATCTGTAACATCATTGGCAACGCTACCTTTGCCATGTTTCAGAAACAACTCTGGCGCATCGGGCTTC
CCATACAATCGATAGATTGTCGCACCTGATTGCCCGACATTATCGCGAGCCCATTTATACCCATATAAAT
CAGCATCCATGTTGGAATTTAATCGCGGCCTCGAGCAAGACGTTTCCCGTTGAATATGGCTCATAACACC
CCTTGTATTACTGTTTATGTAAGCAGACAGTTTTATTGTTCATGATGATATATTTTTATCTTGTGCAATG
TAACATCAGAGATTTTGAGACACAACGTGGTTTAAACAAATAGTCAAAAGCCTCCGGGCGACTAGTCGGG
GTCATTAGTTCATAGCCCATATATGGAGTTCCG
